Addgene plasmid #98290: lentiCRISPRv2 puro
Purpose: (Empty Backbone) Variant of lentiCRISPRv2 that confers puromycin resistance
Depositing lab: Brett Stringer. Publication: A reference collection of patient-derived cell line and xenograft models of proneural, classical and mesenchymal glioblastoma. Stringer BW, Day BW, D'Souza RCJ, Jamieson PR, Ensbey KS, Bruce ZC, Lim YC, Goasdoue K, Offenhauser C, Akgul S, Allan S, Robertson T, Lucas P, Tollesson G, Campbell S, Winter C, Do H, Dobrovic A, Inglis PL, Jeffree RL, Johns TG, Boyd AW. Sci Rep. 2019 Mar 20;9(1):4902. doi: 10.1038/s41598-019-41277-z. PubMed 30894629.
Backbone
  Vector backbone: lentiCRISPRv2
  Backbone manufacturer: Feng Zhang (Addgene #52961)
  Backbone size (bp): 14877
  Vector type: Lentiviral, CRISPR
  Selectable markers: Puromycin
Growth in bacteria
  Bacterial resistance: Ampicillin, 100 μg/mL
  Growth temperature: 37°C
  Growth strain: NEB Stable
  Copy number: High Copy
Gene/Insert
  Gene/Insert name: P2A-puro
  Promoter: EF-1a
  Cloning method: Restriction Enzyme; 5′ cloning site BamHI (not destroyed); 3′ cloning site MluI (not destroyed)
  Sequencing primers: 5′ CCAAAGAGGTGCTGGACG; 3′ WPRE-R (CATAGCGTAAAAGGAGCAACA)
Terms and licenses: Academic/Nonprofit Terms; Industry Terms: Not Available to Industry
Depositor comments: P2A-antibiotic resistance gene cassettes from the plasmids in this deposit (https://www.addgene.org/depositing/74286/) can be cloned in place of the P2A-puro gene using the unique BamHI and MluI sites. The second MluI site in the original lentiCRISPRv2 plasmid was destroyed by Klenow end-filling and religation after MluI digestion. For target guide (sgRNA) sequence cloning instructions, please see https://www.addgene.org/52961 for the Zhang's lab lentiCRISPR v2 guide.
How to cite: lentiCRISPRv2 puro was a gift from Brett Stringer (Addgene plasmid # 98290 ; http://n2t.net/addgene:98290 ; RRID:Addgene_98290)
