[The description below was written by a language model from this plasmid's Addgene catalogue record and pLannotate feature annotations shown in this document.]
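Description:
lentiCRISPRv2 puro is an empty-backbone, all-in-one lentiviral CRISPR vector of 14,877 bp derived from lentiCRISPRv2. It is propagated in E. coli as a high-copy plasmid through a ColE1/pUC-type origin with ampicillin resistance; an f1 origin is also present. The viral cassette has a third-generation, self-inactivating layout. A CMV enhancer/promoter drives a truncated HIV-1 5' LTR, followed by the Ψ packaging signal, a gag fragment, the RRE for Rev-dependent export and the cPPT/CTS. The cassette ends in a WPRE and a ΔU3 3' LTR, with a bGH polyadenylation signal downstream. Outside the LTRs, the backbone carries an SV40/EM7-driven bleomycin/Zeocin resistance cassette that would not be packaged into virus.

The payload has two expression units. A human U6 Pol III promoter is separated from the S. pyogenes gRNA scaffold by roughly 1.9 kb of intervening sequence. This is presumably the stuffer that is replaced when a guide sequence is cloned in, and the bacterial deoC1 annotation within it is probably an incidental match to this filler. Downstream, an EF-1α core promoter drives S. pyogenes Cas9 linked through a P2A self-cleaving peptide to puromycin N-acetyltransferase, so both proteins come from one transcript and transduced cells can be selected with puromycin.

The distinguishing change from the parent is that the second MluI site was destroyed. This leaves unique BamHI and MluI sites flanking P2A-puro, so the cassette can be swapped for other P2A-linked resistance genes from the same deposit. The vector is intended for lentiviral delivery of Cas9 and a user-supplied sgRNA for genome editing in mammalian cells.
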