Features (pLannotate 1.2.2; 34 found; start..end, strand, type, name):
     31..83      -  misc_feature   bom (fragment): basis of mobility region from pBR322
    242..621     +  enhancer       CMV enhancer: human cytomegalovirus immediate early enhancer
    622..821     +  promoter       CMV promoter: human cytomegalovirus (CMV) immediate early promoter
    839..1019    +  LTR            5' LTR (truncated): truncated 5' long terminal repeat (LTR) from HIV-1
   1066..1191    +  misc_feature   HIV-1 Ψ: packaging signal of human immunodeficiency virus type 1
   1175..1538    +  CDS            HIV-1 gag (fragment): gag protein from human immunodeficiency virus 1; gag
   1684..1917    +  misc_feature   RRE: The Rev response element (RRE) of HIV-1 allows for Rev-dependent mRNA export from the nucleus to the cytoplasm.
   2294..2394    +  CDS            Rev (fragment): human immunodeficiency virus 1 (HIV-1) Rev protein; rev; enhances nuclear export of unspliced and incompletely spliced viral mRNAs
   2444..2561    +  misc_feature   cPPT/CTS: central polypurine tract and central termination sequence of HIV-1
   2612..2852    +  promoter       U6 promoter: RNA polymerase III promoter for human U6 snRNA
   3038..3697    -  CDS            deoC1: DEOC1_STAAN - Also known as dra. Experimental evidence at protein level: Swiss-Prot protein existence level 1. Catalyzes a reversible aldol reaction between acetaldehyde and D-glyceraldehyde 3-phosphate to generate 2-deoxy-D-ribose 5- phosphate. From Staphylococcus aureus (strain N315).
   4742..4817    +  misc_RNA       gRNA scaffold: guide RNA scaffold for the Streptococcus pyogenes CRISPR/Cas9 system
   4835..4853    +  CDS            small t antigen (fragment): SV40 (simian virus 40) small t antigen
   4879..5090    +  promoter       EF-1α core promoter: core promoter for human elongation factor EF-1α
   5115..9218    +  CDS            Cas9: Cas9 (Csn1) endonuclease from the Streptococcus pyogenes Type II CRISPR/Cas system generates RNA-guided double strand breaks in DNA
   9356..9953    +  CDS            PuroR (fragment): puromycin N-acetyltransferase; pac from Streptomyces; confers resistance to puromycin
   9969..10557   +  misc_feature   WPRE: woodchuck hepatitis virus posttranscriptional regulatory element
  10608..10627   +  misc_feature   cPPT/CTS (fragment): central polypurine tract and central termination sequence of HIV-1
  10629..10862   +  LTR            3' LTR (ΔU3): self-inactivating 3' long terminal repeat (LTR) from HIV-1
  10894..11118   +  polyA_signal   bGH poly(A) signal: bovine growth hormone polyadenylation signal
  11122..11143   +  promoter       SV40 promoter (fragment): SV40 enhancer and early promoter
  11164..11592   +  rep_origin     f1 ori (sequence partly withheld): f1 bacteriophage origin of replication; arrow indicates direction of (+) strand synthesis
  11606..11935   +  promoter       SV40 promoter: SV40 enhancer and early promoter
  11983..12030   +  promoter       EM7 promoter: synthetic bacterial promoter&nbsp
  12049..12423   +  CDS            BleoR: antibiotic-binding protein; Sh ble from Streptoalloteichus hindustanus; confers resistance to bleomycin, phleomycin, and Zeocin™
  12433..12558   +  CDS            ble (fragment): BLE_KLEPN - Experimental evidence at protein level: Swiss-Prot protein existence level 1. Binding protein with a strong affinity to the bleomycin family of antibiotics. Binds to CL990; an antimitotic-antibiotic compound. From Klebsiella pneumoniae.
  12553..12674   +  polyA_signal   SV40 poly(A) signal: SV40 polyadenylation signal
  12745..12767   -  protein_bind   lac operator (fragment): The lac repressor binds to the lac operator to inhibit transcription in E. coli. This inhibition can be relieved by adding lactose or isopropyl-β-D-thiogalactopyranoside (IPTG). lac repressor encoded by lacI
  12771..12801   -  promoter       lac promoter: promoter for the E. coli lac operon
  12816..12837   -  protein_bind   CAP binding site: CAP binding activates transcription in the presence of cAMP. E. coli catabolite activator protein
  12850..12942   -  CDS            lacI (fragment): lac repressor; lacI; The lac repressor binds to the lac operator to inhibit transcription in E. coli. This inhibition can be relieved by adding lactose or isopropyl-β-D-thiogalactopyranoside (IPTG).
  13125..13713   -  rep_origin     ori: high-copy-number ColE1/pMB1/pBR322/pUC origin of replication
  13884..14744   -  CDS            AmpR: β-lactamase; bla; confers resistance to ampicillin, carbenicillin, and related antibiotics
  14745..14849   -  promoter       AmpR promoter: bla
>Addgene plasmid #98290 | lentiCRISPRv2 puro | addgene full sequence | sequence record 182057 | Addgene NGS Result
GTCGACGGATCGGGAGATCTCCCGATCCCCTATGGTGCACTCTCAGTACAATCTGCTCTGATGCCGCATA
GTTAAGCCAGTATCTGCTCCCTGCTTGTGTGTTGGAGGTCGCTGAGTAGTGCGCGAGCAAAATTTAAGCT
ACAACAAGGCAAGGCTTGACCGACAATTGCATGAAGAATCTGCTTAGGGTTAGGCGTTTTGCGCTGCTTC
GCGATGTACGGGCCAGATATACGCGCGCGTTGACATTGATTATTGACTAGTTATTAATAGTAATCAATTA
CGGGGTCATTAGTTCATAGCCCATATATGGAGTTCCGCGTTACATAACTTACGGTAAATGGCCCGCCTGG
CTGACCGCCCAACGACCCCCGCCCATTGACGTCAATAATGACGTATGTTCCCATAGTAACGCCAATAGGG
ACTTTCCATTGACGTCAATGGGTGGAGTATTTACGGTAAACTGCCCACTTGGCAGTACATCAAGTGTATC
ATATGCCAAGTACGCCCCCTATTGACGTCAATGACGGTAAATGGCCCGCCTGGCATTATGCCCAGTACAT
GACCTTATGGGACTTTCCTACTTGGCAGTACATCTACGTATTAGTCATCGCTATTACCATGGTGATGCGG
TTTTGGCAGTACATCAATGGGCGTGGATAGCGGTTTGACTCACGGGGATTTCCAAGTCTCCACCCCATTG
ACGTCAATGGGAGTTTGTTTTGGCACCAAAATCAACGGGACTTTCCAAAATGTCGTAACAACTCCGCCCC
ATTGACGCAAATGGGCGGTAGGCGTGTACGGTGGGAGGTCTATATAAGCAGCGCGTTTTGCCTGTACTGG
GTCTCTCTGGTTAGACCAGATCTGAGCCTGGGAGCTCTCTGGCTAACTAGGGAACCCACTGCTTAAGCCT
CAATAAAGCTTGCCTTGAGTGCTTCAAGTAGTGTGTGCCCGTCTGTTGTGTGACTCTGGTAACTAGAGAT
CCCTCAGACCCTTTTAGTCAGTGTGGAAAATCTCTAGCAGTGGCGCCCGAACAGGGACTTGAAAGCGAAA
GGGAAACCAGAGGAGCTCTCTCGACGCAGGACTCGGCTTGCTGAAGCGCGCACGGCAAGAGGCGAGGGGC
GGCGACTGGTGAGTACGCCAAAAATTTTGACTAGCGGAGGCTAGAAGGAGAGAGATGGGTGCGAGAGCGT
CAGTATTAAGCGGGGGAGAATTAGATCGCGATGGGAAAAAATTCGGTTAAGGCCAGGGGGAAAGAAAAAA
TATAAATTAAAACATATAGTATGGGCAAGCAGGGAGCTAGAACGATTCGCAGTTAATCCTGGCCTGTTAG
AAACATCAGAAGGCTGTAGACAAATACTGGGACAGCTACAACCATCCCTTCAGACAGGATCAGAAGAACT
TAGATCATTATATAATACAGTAGCAACCCTCTATTGTGTGCATCAAAGGATAGAGATAAAAGACACCAAG
GAAGCTTTAGACAAGATAGAGGAAGAGCAAAACAAAAGTAAGACCACCGCACAGCAAGCGGCCGCTGATC
TTCAGACCTGGAGGAGGAGATATGAGGGACAATTGGAGAAGTGAATTATATAAATATAAAGTAGTAAAAA
TTGAACCATTAGGAGTAGCACCCACCAAGGCAAAGAGAAGAGTGGTGCAGAGAGAAAAAAGAGCAGTGGG
AATAGGAGCTTTGTTCCTTGGGTTCTTGGGAGCAGCAGGAAGCACTATGGGCGCAGCGTCAATGACGCTG
ACGGTACAGGCCAGACAATTATTGTCTGGTATAGTGCAGCAGCAGAACAATTTGCTGAGGGCTATTGAGG
CGCAACAGCATCTGTTGCAACTCACAGTCTGGGGCATCAAGCAGCTCCAGGCAAGAATCCTGGCTGTGGA
AAGATACCTAAAGGATCAACAGCTCCTGGGGATTTGGGGTTGCTCTGGAAAACTCATTTGCACCACTGCT
GTGCCTTGGAATGCTAGTTGGAGTAATAAATCTCTGGAACAGATTTGGAATCACACGACCTGGATGGAGT
GGGACAGAGAAATTAACAATTACACAAGCTTAATACACTCCTTAATTGAAGAATCGCAAAACCAGCAAGA
AAAGAATGAACAAGAATTATTGGAATTAGATAAATGGGCAAGTTTGTGGAATTGGTTTAACATAACAAAT
TGGCTGTGGTATATAAAATTATTCATAATGATAGTAGGAGGCTTGGTAGGTTTAAGAATAGTTTTTGCTG
TACTTTCTATAGTGAATAGAGTTAGGCAGGGATATTCACCATTATCGTTTCAGACCCACCTCCCAACCCC
GAGGGGACCCGACAGGCCCGAAGGAATAGAAGAAGAAGGTGGAGAGAGAGACAGAGACAGATCCATTCGA
TTAGTGAACGGATCGGCACTGCGTGCGCCAATTCTGCAGACAAATGGCAGTATTCATCCACAATTTTAAA
AGAAAAGGGGGGATTGGGGGGTACAGTGCAGGGGAAAGAATAGTAGACATAATAGCAACAGACATACAAA
CTAAAGAATTACAAAAACAAATTACAAAAATTCAAAATTTTCGGGTTTATTACAGGGACAGCAGAGATCC
AGTTTGGTTAATTAAGGTACCGAGGGCCTATTTCCCATGATTCCTTCATATTTGCATATACGATACAAGG
CTGTTAGAGAGATAATTAGAATTAATTTGACTGTAAACACAAAGATATTAGTACAAAATACGTGACGTAG
AAAGTAATAATTTCTTGGGTAGTTTGCAGTTTTAAAATTATGTTTTAAAATGGACTATCATATGCTTACC
GTAACTTGAAAGTATTTCGATTTCTTGGCTTTATATATCTTGTGGAAAGGACGAAACACCGGAGACGGTT
GTAAATGAGCACACAAAATACACATGCTAAAATATTATATTCTATGACCTTTATAAAATCAACCAAAATC
TTCTTTTTAATAACTTTAGTATCAATAATTAGAATTTTTATGTTCCTTTTTGCAAACTTTTAATAAAAAT
GAGCAAAATAAAAAAACGCTAGTTTTAGTAACTCGCGTTGTTTTCTTCACCTTTAATAATAGCTACTCCA
CCACTTGTTCCTAAGCGGTCAGCTCCTGCTTCAATCATTTTTTGAGCATCTTCAAATGTTCTAACTCCAC
CAGCTGCTTTAACTAAAGCATTGTCTTTAACAACTGACTTCATTAGTTTAACATCTTCAAATGTTGCACC
TGATTTTGAAAATCCTGTTGATGTTTTAACAAATTCTAATCCAGCTTCAACAGCTATTTCACAAGCTTTC
ATGATTTCTTCTTTTGTTAATAAACAATTTTCCATAATACATTTAACAACATGTGATCCAGCTGCTTTTT
TTACAGCTTTCATGTCTTCTAAAACTAATTCATAATTTTTGTCTTTTAATGCACCAATATTTAATACCAT
ATCAATTTCTGTTGCACCATCTTTAATTGCTTCAGAAACTTCGAATGCTTTTGTAGCTGTTGTGCATGCA
CCTAGAGGAAAACCTACAACATTTGTTATTCCTACATTTGTGCCTTTTAATAATTCTTTACAATAGCTTG
TTCAATATGAATTAACACAAACTGTTGCAAAATCAAATTCAATTGCTTCATCACATAATTGTTTAATTTC
AGCTTTCGTAGCATCTTGTTTTAATAATGTGTGATCTATATATTTGTTTAGTTTCATTTTTTCTCCTATA
TATTCATTTTTAATTTTAATTCTTTAATAATTTCGTCTACTTTAACTTTAGCGTTTTGAACAGATTCACC
AACACCTATAAAATAAATTTTTAGTTTAGGTTCAGTTCCACTTGGGCGAACAGCAAATCATGACTTATCT
TCTAAATAAAATTTTAGTAAGTCTTGTCCTGGCATATTATACATTCCATCGATGTAGTCTTCAACATTAA
CAACTTTAAGTCCAGCAATTTGAGTTAAGGGTGTTGCTCTCAATGATTTCATTAATGGTTCAATTTTTAA
TTTCTTTTCTTCTGGTTTAAAATTCAAGTTTAAAGTGAAAGTGTAATATGCACCCATTTCTTTAAATAAA
TCTTCTAAATAGTCTACTAATGTTTTATTTTGTTTTTTATAAAATCAAGCAGCCTCTGCTATTAATATAG
AAGCTTGTATTCCATCTTTATCTCTAGCTGAGTCATCAATTACATATCCATAACTTTCTTCATAAGCAAA
AACAAAATTTAATCCGTTATCTTCTTCTTTAGCAATTTCTCTACCCATTCATTTAAATCCAGTTAAAGTT
TTTACAATATTAACTCCATATTTTTCATGAGCGATTCTATCACCCAAATCACTTGTTACAAAACTTGAAT
ATAGAGCCGGATTTTTTGGAATGCTATTTAAGCGTTTTAGATTTGATAATTTTCAATCAATTAAAATTGG
TCCTGTTTGATTTCCATCTAATCTTACAAAATGACCATCATGTTTTATTGCCATTCCAAATCTGTCAGCA
TCTGGGTCATTCATAATAATAATATCTGCATCATGTTTAATACCATATTCAAGCGGTATTTTTCATGCAG
GATCAAATTCTGGATTTGGATTTACAACATTTTTAAATGTTTCATCTTCAAATGCATGCTCTTCAACCTC
AATAACGTTATATCCTGATTCACGTAATATTTTTGGGGTAAATTTAGTTCCTGTTCCATTAACTGCGCTA
AAAATAATTTTTAAATCTTTTTTAGCTTCTTGCTCTTTTTTGTACGTCTCTGTTTTAGAGCTAGAAATAG
CAAGTTAAAATAAGGCTAGTCCGTTATCAACTTGAAAAAGTGGCACCGAGTCGGTGCTTTTTTGAATTCG
CTAGCTAGGTCTTGAAAGGAGTGGGAATTGGCTCCGGTGCCCGTCAGTGGGCAGAGCGCACATCGCCCAC
AGTCCCCGAGAAGTTGGGGGGAGGGGTCGGCAATTGATCCGGTGCCTAGAGAAGGTGGCGCGGGGTAAAC
TGGGAAAGTGATGTCGTGTACTGGCTCCGCCTTTTTCCCGAGGGTGGGGGAGAACCGTATATAAGTGCAG
TAGTCGCCGTGAACGTTCTTTTTCGCAACGGGTTTGCCGCCAGAACACAGGACCGGTTCTAGAGCGCTGC
CACCATGGACAAGAAGTACAGCATCGGCCTGGACATCGGCACCAACTCTGTGGGCTGGGCCGTGATCACC
GACGAGTACAAGGTGCCCAGCAAGAAATTCAAGGTGCTGGGCAACACCGACCGGCACAGCATCAAGAAGA
ACCTGATCGGAGCCCTGCTGTTCGACAGCGGCGAAACAGCCGAGGCCACCCGGCTGAAGAGAACCGCCAG
AAGAAGATACACCAGACGGAAGAACCGGATCTGCTATCTGCAAGAGATCTTCAGCAACGAGATGGCCAAG
GTGGACGACAGCTTCTTCCACAGACTGGAAGAGTCCTTCCTGGTGGAAGAGGATAAGAAGCACGAGCGGC
ACCCCATCTTCGGCAACATCGTGGACGAGGTGGCCTACCACGAGAAGTACCCCACCATCTACCACCTGAG
AAAGAAACTGGTGGACAGCACCGACAAGGCCGACCTGCGGCTGATCTATCTGGCCCTGGCCCACATGATC
AAGTTCCGGGGCCACTTCCTGATCGAGGGCGACCTGAACCCCGACAACAGCGACGTGGACAAGCTGTTCA
TCCAGCTGGTGCAGACCTACAACCAGCTGTTCGAGGAAAACCCCATCAACGCCAGCGGCGTGGACGCCAA
GGCCATCCTGTCTGCCAGACTGAGCAAGAGCAGACGGCTGGAAAATCTGATCGCCCAGCTGCCCGGCGAG
AAGAAGAATGGCCTGTTCGGAAACCTGATTGCCCTGAGCCTGGGCCTGACCCCCAACTTCAAGAGCAACT
TCGACCTGGCCGAGGATGCCAAACTGCAGCTGAGCAAGGACACCTACGACGACGACCTGGACAACCTGCT
GGCCCAGATCGGCGACCAGTACGCCGACCTGTTTCTGGCCGCCAAGAACCTGTCCGACGCCATCCTGCTG
AGCGACATCCTGAGAGTGAACACCGAGATCACCAAGGCCCCCCTGAGCGCCTCTATGATCAAGAGATACG
ACGAGCACCACCAGGACCTGACCCTGCTGAAAGCTCTCGTGCGGCAGCAGCTGCCTGAGAAGTACAAAGA
GATTTTCTTCGACCAGAGCAAGAACGGCTACGCCGGCTACATTGACGGCGGAGCCAGCCAGGAAGAGTTC
TACAAGTTCATCAAGCCCATCCTGGAAAAGATGGACGGCACCGAGGAACTGCTCGTGAAGCTGAACAGAG
AGGACCTGCTGCGGAAGCAGCGGACCTTCGACAACGGCAGCATCCCCCACCAGATCCACCTGGGAGAGCT
GCACGCCATTCTGCGGCGGCAGGAAGATTTTTACCCATTCCTGAAGGACAACCGGGAAAAGATCGAGAAG
ATCCTGACCTTCCGCATCCCCTACTACGTGGGCCCTCTGGCCAGGGGAAACAGCAGATTCGCCTGGATGA
CCAGAAAGAGCGAGGAAACCATCACCCCCTGGAACTTCGAGGAAGTGGTGGACAAGGGCGCTTCCGCCCA
GAGCTTCATCGAGCGGATGACCAACTTCGATAAGAACCTGCCCAACGAGAAGGTGCTGCCCAAGCACAGC
CTGCTGTACGAGTACTTCACCGTGTATAACGAGCTGACCAAAGTGAAATACGTGACCGAGGGAATGAGAA
AGCCCGCCTTCCTGAGCGGCGAGCAGAAAAAGGCCATCGTGGACCTGCTGTTCAAGACCAACCGGAAAGT
GACCGTGAAGCAGCTGAAAGAGGACTACTTCAAGAAAATCGAGTGCTTCGACTCCGTGGAAATCTCCGGC
GTGGAAGATCGGTTCAACGCCTCCCTGGGCACATACCACGATCTGCTGAAAATTATCAAGGACAAGGACT
TCCTGGACAATGAGGAAAACGAGGACATTCTGGAAGATATCGTGCTGACCCTGACACTGTTTGAGGACAG
AGAGATGATCGAGGAACGGCTGAAAACCTATGCCCACCTGTTCGACGACAAAGTGATGAAGCAGCTGAAG
CGGCGGAGATACACCGGCTGGGGCAGGCTGAGCCGGAAGCTGATCAACGGCATCCGGGACAAGCAGTCCG
GCAAGACAATCCTGGATTTCCTGAAGTCCGACGGCTTCGCCAACAGAAACTTCATGCAGCTGATCCACGA
CGACAGCCTGACCTTTAAAGAGGACATCCAGAAAGCCCAGGTGTCCGGCCAGGGCGATAGCCTGCACGAG
CACATTGCCAATCTGGCCGGCAGCCCCGCCATTAAGAAGGGCATCCTGCAGACAGTGAAGGTGGTGGACG
AGCTCGTGAAAGTGATGGGCCGGCACAAGCCCGAGAACATCGTGATCGAAATGGCCAGAGAGAACCAGAC
CACCCAGAAGGGACAGAAGAACAGCCGCGAGAGAATGAAGCGGATCGAAGAGGGCATCAAAGAGCTGGGC
AGCCAGATCCTGAAAGAACACCCCGTGGAAAACACCCAGCTGCAGAACGAGAAGCTGTACCTGTACTACC
TGCAGAATGGGCGGGATATGTACGTGGACCAGGAACTGGACATCAACCGGCTGTCCGACTACGATGTGGA
CCATATCGTGCCTCAGAGCTTTCTGAAGGACGACTCCATCGACAACAAGGTGCTGACCAGAAGCGACAAG
AACCGGGGCAAGAGCGACAACGTGCCCTCCGAAGAGGTCGTGAAGAAGATGAAGAACTACTGGCGGCAGC
TGCTGAACGCCAAGCTGATTACCCAGAGAAAGTTCGACAATCTGACCAAGGCCGAGAGAGGCGGCCTGAG
CGAACTGGATAAGGCCGGCTTCATCAAGAGACAGCTGGTGGAAACCCGGCAGATCACAAAGCACGTGGCA
CAGATCCTGGACTCCCGGATGAACACTAAGTACGACGAGAATGACAAGCTGATCCGGGAAGTGAAAGTGA
TCACCCTGAAGTCCAAGCTGGTGTCCGATTTCCGGAAGGATTTCCAGTTTTACAAAGTGCGCGAGATCAA
CAACTACCACCACGCCCACGACGCCTACCTGAACGCCGTCGTGGGAACCGCCCTGATCAAAAAGTACCCT
AAGCTGGAAAGCGAGTTCGTGTACGGCGACTACAAGGTGTACGACGTGCGGAAGATGATCGCCAAGAGCG
AGCAGGAAATCGGCAAGGCTACCGCCAAGTACTTCTTCTACAGCAACATCATGAACTTTTTCAAGACCGA
GATTACCCTGGCCAACGGCGAGATCCGGAAGCGGCCTCTGATCGAGACAAACGGCGAAACCGGGGAGATC
GTGTGGGATAAGGGCCGGGATTTTGCCACCGTGCGGAAAGTGCTGAGCATGCCCCAAGTGAATATCGTGA
AAAAGACCGAGGTGCAGACAGGCGGCTTCAGCAAAGAGTCTATCCTGCCCAAGAGGAACAGCGATAAGCT
GATCGCCAGAAAGAAGGACTGGGACCCTAAGAAGTACGGCGGCTTCGACAGCCCCACCGTGGCCTATTCT
GTGCTGGTGGTGGCCAAAGTGGAAAAGGGCAAGTCCAAGAAACTGAAGAGTGTGAAAGAGCTGCTGGGGA
TCACCATCATGGAAAGAAGCAGCTTCGAGAAGAATCCCATCGACTTTCTGGAAGCCAAGGGCTACAAAGA
AGTGAAAAAGGACCTGATCATCAAGCTGCCTAAGTACTCCCTGTTCGAGCTGGAAAACGGCCGGAAGAGA
ATGCTGGCCTCTGCCGGCGAACTGCAGAAGGGAAACGAACTGGCCCTGCCCTCCAAATATGTGAACTTCC
TGTACCTGGCCAGCCACTATGAGAAGCTGAAGGGCTCCCCCGAGGATAATGAGCAGAAACAGCTGTTTGT
GGAACAGCACAAGCACTACCTGGACGAGATCATCGAGCAGATCAGCGAGTTCTCCAAGAGAGTGATCCTG
GCCGACGCTAATCTGGACAAAGTGCTGTCCGCCTACAACAAGCACCGGGATAAGCCCATCAGAGAGCAGG
CCGAGAATATCATCCACCTGTTTACCCTGACCAATCTGGGAGCCCCTGCCGCCTTCAAGTACTTTGACAC
CACCATCGACCGGAAGAGGTACACCAGCACCAAAGAGGTGCTGGACGCCACCCTGATCCACCAGAGCATC
ACCGGCCTGTACGAGACACGGATCGACCTGTCTCAGCTGGGAGGCGACAAGCGACCTGCCGCCACAAAGA
AGGCTGGACAGGCTAAGAAGAAGAAAGATTACAAAGACGATGACGATAAGGGATCCGGCGCAACAAACTT
CTCTCTGCTGAAACAAGCCGGAGATGTCGAAGAGAATCCTGGACCGACCGAGTACAAGCCCACGGTGCGC
CTCGCCACCCGCGACGACGTCCCCAGGGCCGTACGCACCCTCGCCGCCGCGTTCGCCGACTACCCCGCCA
CGCGCCACACCGTCGATCCGGACCGCCACATCGAGCGGGTCACCGAGCTGCAAGAACTCTTCCTCACGCG
CGTCGGGCTCGACATCGGCAAGGTGTGGGTCGCGGACGACGGCGCCGCGGTGGCGGTCTGGACCACGCCG
GAGAGCGTCGAAGCGGGGGCGGTGTTCGCCGAGATCGGCCCGCGCATGGCCGAGTTGAGCGGTTCCCGGC
TGGCCGCGCAGCAACAGATGGAAGGCCTCCTGGCGCCGCACCGGCCCAAGGAGCCCGCGTGGTTCCTGGC
CACCGTCGGAGTCTCGCCCGACCACCAGGGCAAGGGTCTGGGCAGCGCCGTCGTGCTCCCCGGAGTGGAG
GCGGCCGAGCGCGCCGGGGTGCCCGCCTTCCTGGAGACCTCCGCGCCCCGCAACCTCCCCTTCTACGAGC
GGCTCGGCTTCACCGTCACCGCCGACGTCGAGGTGCCCGAAGGACCGCGCACCTGGTGCATGACCCGCAA
GCCCGGTGCCTGAACGCGTTAAGTCGACAATCAACCTCTGGATTACAAAATTTGTGAAAGATTGACTGGT
ATTCTTAACTATGTTGCTCCTTTTACGCTATGTGGATACGCTGCTTTAATGCCTTTGTATCATGCTATTG
CTTCCCGTATGGCTTTCATTTTCTCCTCCTTGTATAAATCCTGGTTGCTGTCTCTTTATGAGGAGTTGTG
GCCCGTTGTCAGGCAACGTGGCGTGGTGTGCACTGTGTTTGCTGACGCAACCCCCACTGGTTGGGGCATT
GCCACCACCTGTCAGCTCCTTTCCGGGACTTTCGCTTTCCCCCTCCCTATTGCCACGGCGGAACTCATCG
CCGCCTGCCTTGCCCGCTGCTGGACAGGGGCTCGGCTGTTGGGCACTGACAATTCCGTGGTGTTGTCGGG
GAAATCATCGTCCTTTCCTTGGCTGCTCGCCTGTGTTGCCACCTGGATTCTGCGCGGGACGTCCTTCTGC
TACGTCCCTTCGGCCCTCAATCCAGCGGACCTTCCTTCCCGCGGCCTGCTGCCGGCTCTGCGGCCTCTTC
CGCGTCTTCGCCTTCGCCCTCAGACGAGTCGGATCTCCCTTTGGGCCGCCTCCCCGCGTCGACTTTAAGA
CCAATGACTTACAAGGCAGCTGTAGATCTTAGCCACTTTTTAAAAGAAAAGGGGGGACTGGAAGGGCTAA
TTCACTCCCAACGAAGACAAGATCTGCTTTTTGCTTGTACTGGGTCTCTCTGGTTAGACCAGATCTGAGC
CTGGGAGCTCTCTGGCTAACTAGGGAACCCACTGCTTAAGCCTCAATAAAGCTTGCCTTGAGTGCTTCAA
GTAGTGTGTGCCCGTCTGTTGTGTGACTCTGGTAACTAGAGATCCCTCAGACCCTTTTAGTCAGTGTGGA
AAATCTCTAGCAGGGCCCGTTTAAACCCGCTGATCAGCCTCGACTGTGCCTTCTAGTTGCCAGCCATCTG
TTGTTTGCCCCTCCCCCGTGCCTTCCTTGACCCTGGAAGGTGCCACTCCCACTGTCCTTTCCTAATAAAA
TGAGGAAATTGCATCGCATTGTCTGAGTAGGTGTCATTCTATTCTGGGGGGTGGGGTGGGGCAGGACAGC
AAGGGGGAGGATTGGGAAGACAATAGCAGGCATGCTGGGGATGCGGTGGGCTCTATGGCTTCTGAGGCGG
AAAGAACCAGCTGGGGCTCTAGGGGGTATCCCC
[124 nt withheld, positions 11164-11287]
C
[91 nt withheld, positions 11289-11379]
A
[49 nt withheld, positions 11381-11429]
CCTTTGACGTTGGAGTCCACGTTCTTT
[37 nt withheld, positions 11457-11493]
ACCCTATCTCGGTCTATTCTTTTGATTTATAAGGGATTTTGCCGATTTCGGCCTATTGGTTAAAAAATGA
GCTGATTTAACAAAAATTTAACGCGAATTAATTCTGTGGAATGTGTGTCAGTTAGGGTGTGGAAAGTCCC
CAGGCTCCCCAGCAGGCAGAAGTATGCAAAGCATGCATCTCAATTAGTCAGCAACCAGGTGTGGAAAGTC
CCCAGGCTCCCCAGCAGGCAGAAGTATGCAAAGCATGCATCTCAATTAGTCAGCAACCATAGTCCCGCCC
CTAACTCCGCCCATCCCGCCCCTAACTCCGCCCAGTTCCGCCCATTCTCCGCCCCATGGCTGACTAATTT
TTTTTATTTATGCAGAGGCCGAGGCCGCCTCTGCCTCTGAGCTATTCCAGAAGTAGTGAGGAGGCTTTTT
TGGAGGCCTAGGCTTTTGCAAAAAGCTCCCGGGAGCTTGTATATCCATTTTCGGATCTGATCAGCACGTG
TTGACAATTAATCATCGGCATAGTATATCGGCATAGTATAATACGACAAGGTGAGGAACTAAACCATGGC
CAAGTTGACCAGTGCCGTTCCGGTGCTCACCGCGCGCGACGTCGCCGGAGCGGTCGAGTTCTGGACCGAC
CGGCTCGGGTTCTCCCGGGACTTCGTGGAGGACGACTTCGCCGGTGTGGTCCGGGACGACGTGACCCTGT
TCATCAGCGCGGTCCAGGACCAGGTGGTGCCGGACAACACCCTGGCCTGGGTGTGGGTGCGCGGCCTGGA
CGAGCTGTACGCCGAGTGGTCGGAGGTCGTGTCCACGAACTTCCGGGACGCCTCCGGGCCGGCCATGACC
GAGATCGGCGAGCAGCCGTGGGGGCGGGAGTTCGCCCTGCGCGACCCGGCCGGCAACTGCGTGCACTTCG
TGGCCGAGGAGCAGGACTGACACGTGCTACGAGATTTCGATTCCACCGCCGCCTTCTATGAAAGGTTGGG
CTTCGGAATCGTTTTCCGGGACGCCGGCTGGATGATCCTCCAGCGCGGGGATCTCATGCTGGAGTTCTTC
GCCCACCCCAACTTGTTTATTGCAGCTTATAATGGTTACAAATAAAGCAATAGCATCACAAATTTCACAA
ATAAAGCATTTTTTTCACTGCATTCTAGTTGTGGTTTGTCCAAACTCATCAATGTATCTTATCATGTCTG
TATACCGTCGACCTCTAGCTAGAGCTTGGCGTAATCATGGTCATAGCTGTTTCCTGTGTGAAATTGTTAT
CCGCTCACAATTCCACACAACATACGAGCCGGAAGCATAAAGTGTAAAGCCTGGGGTGCCTAATGAGTGA
GCTAACTCACATTAATTGCGTTGCGCTCACTGCCCGCTTTCCAGTCGGGAAACCTGTCGTGCCAGCTGCA
TTAATGAATCGGCCAACGCGCGGGGAGAGGCGGTTTGCGTATTGGGCGCTCTTCCGCTTCCTCGCTCACT
GACTCGCTGCGCTCGGTCGTTCGGCTGCGGCGAGCGGTATCAGCTCACTCAAAGGCGGTAATACGGTTAT
CCACAGAATCAGGGGATAACGCAGGAAAGAACATGTGAGCAAAAGGCCAGCAAAAGGCCAGGAACCGTAA
AAAGGCCGCGTTGCTGGCGTTTTTCCATAGGCTCCGCCCCCCTGACGAGCATCACAAAAATCGACGCTCA
AGTCAGAGGTGGCGAAACCCGACAGGACTATAAAGATACCAGGCGTTTCCCCCTGGAAGCTCCCTCGTGC
GCTCTCCTGTTCCGACCCTGCCGCTTACCGGATACCTGTCCGCCTTTCTCCCTTCGGGAAGCGTGGCGCT
TTCTCATAGCTCACGCTGTAGGTATCTCAGTTCGGTGTAGGTCGTTCGCTCCAAGCTGGGCTGTGTGCAC
GAACCCCCCGTTCAGCCCGACCGCTGCGCCTTATCCGGTAACTATCGTCTTGAGTCCAACCCGGTAAGAC
ACGACTTATCGCCACTGGCAGCAGCCACTGGTAACAGGATTAGCAGAGCGAGGTATGTAGGCGGTGCTAC
AGAGTTCTTGAAGTGGTGGCCTAACTACGGCTACACTAGAAGAACAGTATTTGGTATCTGCGCTCTGCTG
AAGCCAGTTACCTTCGGAAAAAGAGTTGGTAGCTCTTGATCCGGCAAACAAACCACCGCTGGTAGCGGTG
GTTTTTTTGTTTGCAAGCAGCAGATTACGCGCAGAAAAAAAGGATCTCAAGAAGATCCTTTGATCTTTTC
TACGGGGTCTGACGCTCAGTGGAACGAAAACTCACGTTAAGGGATTTTGGTCATGAGATTATCAAAAAGG
ATCTTCACCTAGATCCTTTTAAATTAAAAATGAAGTTTTAAATCAATCTAAAGTATATATGAGTAAACTT
GGTCTGACAGTTACCAATGCTTAATCAGTGAGGCACCTATCTCAGCGATCTGTCTATTTCGTTCATCCAT
AGTTGCCTGACTCCCCGTCGTGTAGATAACTACGATACGGGAGGGCTTACCATCTGGCCCCAGTGCTGCA
ATGATACCGCGAGACCCACGCTCACCGGCTCCAGATTTATCAGCAATAAACCAGCCAGCCGGAAGGGCCG
AGCGCAGAAGTGGTCCTGCAACTTTATCCGCCTCCATCCAGTCTATTAATTGTTGCCGGGAAGCTAGAGT
AAGTAGTTCGCCAGTTAATAGTTTGCGCAACGTTGTTGCCATTGCTACAGGCATCGTGGTGTCACGCTCG
TCGTTTGGTATGGCTTCATTCAGCTCCGGTTCCCAACGATCAAGGCGAGTTACATGATCCCCCATGTTGT
GCAAAAAAGCGGTTAGCTCCTTCGGTCCTCCGATCGTTGTCAGAAGTAAGTTGGCCGCAGTGTTATCACT
CATGGTTATGGCAGCACTGCATAATTCTCTTACTGTCATGCCATCCGTAAGATGCTTTTCTGTGACTGGT
GAGTACTCAACCAAGTCATTCTGAGAATAGTGTATGCGGCGACCGAGTTGCTCTTGCCCGGCGTCAATAC
GGGATAATACCGCGCCACATAGCAGAACTTTAAAAGTGCTCATCATTGGAAAACGTTCTTCGGGGCGAAA
ACTCTCAAGGATCTTACCGCTGTTGAGATCCAGTTCGATGTAACCCACTCGTGCACCCAACTGATCTTCA
GCATCTTTTACTTTCACCAGCGTTTCTGGGTGAGCAAAAACAGGAAGGCAAAATGCCGCAAAAAAGGGAA
TAAGGGCGACACGGAAATGTTGAATACTCATACTCTTCCTTTTTCAATATTATTGAAGCATTTATCAGGG
TTATTGTCTCATGAGCGGATACATATTTGAATGTATTTAGAAAAATAAACAAATAGGGGTTCCGCGCACA
TTTCCCCGAAAAGTGCCACCTGAC
